Addgene plasmid #39005: MAPK11
Purpose: Bacterial expression for structure determination; may not be full ORF
Depositing lab: Nicola Burgess-Brown. Depositing organization: University of Oxford.
Backbone
  Vector backbone: pNIC28-Bsa4
  Backbone manufacturer: SGC
  Vector type: Bacterial Expression
Growth in bacteria
  Bacterial resistance: Kanamycin, 50 μg/mL
  Growth temperature: 37°C
  Growth strain: Mach1
  Copy number: Low Copy
Gene/Insert
  Gene/Insert name: MAPK11 (alt names: mitogen-activated protein kinase 11 [isoform 1; tv1]; PDB:3GP0)
  Species: H. sapiens (human)
  Insert size (bp): 1135
  Entrez Gene: MAPK11 (a.k.a. P38B, P38BETA2, PRKM11, SAPK2, SAPK2B, p38-2, p38Beta)
  Tag / fusion protein: His Tev (N terminal on insert)
  Cloning method: Ligation Independent Cloning
  Sequencing primers: 5′ T7; 3′ T7-term
Terms and licenses: Academic/Nonprofit Terms; Industry Terms: Not Available to Industry
How to cite: MAPK11 was a gift from Nicola Burgess-Brown (Addgene plasmid # 39005 ; http://n2t.net/addgene:39005 ; RRID:Addgene_39005)
