[The description below was written by a language model from this plasmid's Addgene catalogue record.]
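Description:
MAPK11 is a bacterial expression plasmid built on the pNIC28-Bsa4 backbone from the SGC, a vector designed for ligation-independent cloning of protein-production constructs. It is selected with kanamycin and is recorded as low copy. The record does not list the origin of replication or give a feature table, so the regulatory elements are not explicitly documented. The use of T7 and T7-terminator sequencing primers does indicate that the insert lies between a T7 promoter and a T7 terminator, an arrangement that normally drives expression in E. coli hosts supplying T7 RNA polymerase.

The insert is a human MAPK11 fragment of about 1.1 kb, annotated as isoform 1. MAPK11 encodes mitogen-activated protein kinase 11, also known as p38 beta or SAPK2B, a member of the stress-activated p38 MAP kinase family. The coding sequence was introduced by ligation-independent cloning and carries an N-terminal His tag followed by a TEV protease site. This allows the recombinant protein to be captured by immobilised-metal affinity chromatography, after which the tag can be cleaved off.

The stated purpose is bacterial expression for structure determination, and the record links the construct to a deposited PDB structure. It also cautions that the insert may not be the full open reading frame, which is common for structural-genomics constructs whose boundaries are trimmed to improve solubility or crystallisation. Users needing the full-length kinase should therefore check the construct boundaries. Typical uses are production of purified p38 beta for crystallography, biochemical assays or ligand-binding studies.
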