>Addgene plasmid #39005 | MAPK11 | depositor partial sequence | sequence record 49063 | MAPK11 sequence 1135 bps
ATGCACCATCATCATCATCATTCTTCTGGTGTAGATCTGGGTACCGAGAACCTGTACTTCCAATCCATGC
GCGCCGGCTTCTACCGGCAGGAGCTGAACAAGACCGTGTGGGAGGTGCCGCAGCGGCTGCAGGGGCTGCG
CCCGGTGGGCTCCGGCGCCTACGGCTCCGTCTGTTCGGCCTACGACGCCCGGCTGCGCCAGAAGGTGGCG
GTGAAGAAGCTGTCGCGCCCCTTCCAGTCGCTGATCCACGCGCGCAGAACGTACCGGGAGCTGCGGCTGC
TCAAGCACCTGAAGCACGAGAACGTCATCGGGCTTCTGGACGTCTTCACGCCGGCCACGTCCATCGAGGA
CTTCAGCGAAGTGTACTTGGTGACCACCCTGATGGGCGCCGACCTGAACAACATCGTCAAGTGCCAGGCG
CTGAGCGACGAGCACGTTCAATTCCTGGTTTACCAGCTGCTGCGCGGGCTGAAGTACATCCACTCGGCCG
GGATCATCCACCGGGACCTGAAGCCCAGCAACGTGGCTGTGAACGAGGACTGTGAGCTCAGGATCCTGGA
TTTCGGGCTGGCGCGCCAGGCGGACGAGGAGATGACCGGCTATGTGGCCACGCGCTGGTACCGGGCACCT
GAGATCATGCTCAACTGGATGCATTACAACCAAACAGTGGATATCTGGTCCGTGGGCTGCATCATGGCTG
AGCTGCTCCAGGGCAAGGCCCTCTTCCCGGGAAGCGACTACATTGACCAGCTGAAGCGCATCATGGAAGT
GGTGGGCACACCCAGCCCTGAGGTTCTGGCAAAAATCTCCTCAGAACACGCCCGGACATATATCCAGTCC
CTGCCCCCCATGCCCCAGAAGGACCTGAGCAGCATCTTCCGTGGAGCCAACCCCCTGGCCATAGACCTCC
TTGGAAGGATGCTGGTGCTGGACAGTGACCAGAGGGTCAGTGCAGCTGAGGCACTGGCCCACGCCTACTT
CAGCCAGTACCACGACCCCGAGGATGAGCCAGAGGCCGAGCCATATGATGAGAGCGTTGAGGCCAAGGAG
CGCACGCTGGAGGAGTGGAAGGAGCTCACTTACCAGGAAGTCCTCAGCTTCAAGCCCTGACAGTAAAGGT
GGATACGGATCCGAA
