>Addgene plasmid #39005 | MAPK11 | addgene partial sequence | sequence record 52980 | T7 5'-TAATACGACTCACTATAGGG-3'
ATAATTTTGTTTACTTTAAGAAGGAGATATACATATGCACCATCATCATCATCATTCTTCTGGTGTAGAT
CTGGGTACCGAGAACCTGTACTTCCAATCCATGCGCGCCGGCTTCTACCGGCAGGAGCTGAACAAGACCG
TGTGGGAGGTGCCGCAGCGGCTGCAGGGGCTGCGCCCGGTGGGCTCCGGCGCCTACGGCTCCGTCTGTTC
GGCCTACGACGCCCGGCTGCGCCAGAAGGTGGCGGTGAAGAAGCTGTCGCGCCCCTTCCAGTCGCTGATC
CACGCGCGCAGAACGTACCGGGAGCTGCGGCTGCTCAAGCACCTGAAGCACGAGAACGTCATCGGGCTTC
TGGACGTCTTCACGCCGGCCACGTCCATCGAGGACTTCAGCGAAGTGTACTTGGTGACCACCCTGATGGG
CGCCGACCTGAACAACATCGTCAAGTGCCAGGCGCTGAGCGACGAGCACGTTCAATTCCTGGTTTACCAG
CTGCTGCGCGGGCTGAAGTACATCCACTCGGCCGGGATCATCCACCGGGACCTGAAGCCCAGCAACGTGG
CTGTGAACGAGGACTGTGAGCTCAGGATCCTGGATTTCGGGCTGGCGCGCCAGGCGGACGAGGAGATGAC
CGGCTATGTGGCCACGCGCTGGTACCGGGCACCTGAGATCATGCTCAACTGGATGCATTACAACCAAACA
GTGGATATCTGGTCCGTGGGCTGCATCATGGCTGAGCTGCTCCAGGGCAAGGCCCTCTTCCCGGGAAGCG
ACTACATTGACCAGCTGAAGCGCATCATGGAAGTGGTGGGCACACCCAGCCCTGAGGTTCTGGCAAAAAT
CTCCTCAGAACACGCCCGGACATATATCCAGTCCCTGCCCCCCATGCCCCAGAA
