>Addgene plasmid #39005 | MAPK11 | addgene partial sequence | sequence record 53321 | T7_term
TTGTCGACGGAGCATCGAATTCGGATCCGTATCCACCTTTACTGTCAGGGCTTGAAGCTGAGGACTTCCT
GGTAAGTGAGCTCCTTCCACTCCTCCAGCGTGCGCTCCTTGGCCTCAACGCTCTCATCATATGGCTCGGC
CTCTGGCTCATCCTCGGGGTCGTGGTACTGGCTGAAGTAGGCGTGGGCCAGTGCCTCAGCTGCACTGACC
CTCTGGTCACTGTCCAGCACCAGCATCCTTCCAAGGAGGTCTATGGCCAGGGGGTTGGCTCCACGGAAGA
TGCTGCTCAGGTCCTTCTGGGGCATGGGGGGCAGGGACTGGATATATGTCCGGGCGTGTTCTGAGGAGAT
TTTTGCCAGAACCTCAGGGCTGGGTGTGCCCACCACTTCCATGATGCGCTTCAGCTGGTCAATGTAGTCG
CTTCCCGGGAAGAGGGCCTTGCCCTGGAGCAGCTCAGCCATGATGCAGCCCACGGACCAGATATCCACTG
TTTGGTTGTAATGCATCCAGTTGAGCATGATCTCAGGTGCCCGGTACCAGCGCGTGGCCACATAGCCGGT
CATCTCCTCGTCCGCCTGGCGCGCCAGCCCGAAATCCAGGATCCTGAGCTCACAGTCCTCGTTCACAGCC
ACGTTGCTGGGCTTCAGGTCCCGGTGGATGATCCCGGCCGAGTGGATGTACTTCA
